Addgene plasmid #245198: pET-28b His6-TEV-SHP2-FL(D61Y)
Purpose: Production of His-tagged full-length SHP2
Depositing lab: Neel Shah. Depositing organization: Columbia University. Publication: Deep mutational scanning of the multi-domain phosphatase SHP2 reveals mechanisms of regulation and pathogenicity. Jiang Z, van Vlimmeren AE, Karandur D, Semmelman A, Shah NH. Nat Commun. 2025 Jul 1;16(1):5464. doi: 10.1038/s41467-025-60641-4. PubMed 40595497.
Backbone
  Vector backbone: pET
  Vector type: Bacterial Expression
Growth in bacteria
  Bacterial resistance: Kanamycin, 50 μg/mL
  Growth temperature: 37°C
  Growth strain: DH5alpha
  Copy number: Low Copy
Gene/Insert
  Gene/Insert name: SHP2 full-length
  Species: H. sapiens (human)
  Mutation: D61Y
  Tag / fusion protein: 6xHis (N terminal on insert)
  Cloning method: Gibson Cloning
Terms and licenses: Academic/Nonprofit Terms; Industry Terms: Not Available to Industry
How to cite: pET-28b His6-TEV-SHP2-FL(D61Y) was a gift from Neel Shah (Addgene plasmid # 245198 ; http://n2t.net/addgene:245198 ; RRID:Addgene_245198)
