[The description below was written by a language model from this plasmid's Addgene catalogue record and pLannotate feature annotations shown in this document.]
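Description:
pET-28b His6-TEV-SHP2-FL(D61Y) is a bacterial expression plasmid of about 7.1 kb, built on a pET-28b backbone for producing recombinant human SHP2 (the tyrosine phosphatase encoded by PTPN11) in E. coli. It replicates from a ColE1/pBR322-type origin accompanied by the bom region and the rop gene, which keeps copy number low, consistent with the catalogue entry. Selection is by kanamycin through an aph(3')-Ia resistance gene. An f1 origin is also present, along with short remnants of the tetracycline resistance gene that are typical backbone leftovers and not functional markers.

The expression cassette follows the standard pET design. A T7 promoter with an adjacent lac operator drives transcription, a T7 gene 10 ribosome binding site supports translation, and a T7 terminator closes the unit. The plasmid-borne lacI gene supplies the repressor, so expression is held off until IPTG induction in a host that provides T7 RNA polymerase. The open reading frame encodes an N-terminal 6xHis tag followed, according to the construct name and a partial tag annotation, by a TEV protease cleavage site, allowing metal-affinity purification and subsequent tag removal. This is fused to full-length SHP2 carrying the D61Y substitution. A short His-tag fragment annotated downstream of the insert corresponds to the vector's C-terminal tag region; the record lists only an N-terminal tag, so it is probably not part of the expressed protein.

The stated purpose is production of His-tagged full-length SHP2, and the associated work concerns deep mutational scanning of SHP2 regulation and pathogenicity, suggesting that the purified D61Y protein serves for biochemical characterisation of this variant.
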