Features (pLannotate 1.2.2; 20 found; start..end, strand, type, name):
      1..589     +  rep_origin     ori: high-copy-number ColE1/pMB1/pBR322/pUC origin of replication
    775..914     -  misc_feature   bom: basis of mobility region from pBR322
   1016..1207    -  CDS            rop: Rop protein, which maintains plasmids at low copy number; rop
   1224..1604    +  CDS            YPB1_ECOLX: Protein predicted: Swiss-Prot protein existence level 4. From Escherichia coli.
   1676..1967    -  CDS            TcR (fragment): tetracycline efflux protein; tet; confers resistance to tetracycline
   1982..2003    -  protein_bind   CAP binding site: CAP binding activates transcription in the presence of cAMP. E. coli catabolite activator protein
   2016..3098    -  CDS            lacI: lac repressor; lacI; The lac repressor binds to the lac operator to inhibit transcription in E. coli. This inhibition can be relieved by adding lactose or isopropyl-β-D-thiogalactopyranoside (IPTG).
   3099..3176    -  promoter       lacI promoter: lacI
   3184..3463    -  CDS            TcR (fragment): tetracycline efflux protein; tet; confers resistance to tetracycline
   3485..3503    +  promoter       T7 promoter: promoter for bacteriophage T7 RNA polymerase
   3504..3528    +  protein_bind   lac operator: The lac repressor binds to the lac operator to inhibit transcription in E. coli. This inhibition can be relieved by adding lactose or isopropyl-β-D-thiogalactopyranoside (IPTG). lac repressor encoded by lacI
   3543..3565    +  RBS            RBS: efficient ribosome binding site from bacteriophage T7 gene 10 (Olins and Rangwala, 1989)
   3584..3600    +  CDS            capTEV™ (fragment): composite tag for in vivo biotinylation, TEV protease cleavage, and 6xHis tagging
   3647..5425    +  CDS            PTPN11: PTN11_HUMAN - Also known as PTP2C, SHPTP2. Experimental evidence at protein level: Swiss-Prot protein existence level 1. Acts downstream of various receptor and cytoplasmic protein tyrosine kinases to participate in the signal transduction from the cell surface to the nucleus (PubMed:10655584, PubMed:18559669, PubMed:18829466, PubMed:26742426, PubMed:28074573). Positively regulates MAPK signal transduction pathway (PubMed:28074573). Dephosphorylates GAB1, ARHGAP35 and EGFR (PubMed:28074573). Dephosphorylates ROCK2 at 'Tyr-722' resulting in stimulation of its RhoA binding activity (PubMed:18559
   5475..5492    +  CDS            9xHis (fragment): 9xHis affinity tag
   5502..5551    +  CDS            SET1 (fragment): solubility-enhancement tag derived from T7 phage gene 10B
   5559..5606    +  terminator     T7 terminator: transcription terminator for bacteriophage T7 RNA polymerase
   5643..6071    +  rep_origin     f1 ori (sequence partly withheld): f1 bacteriophage origin of replication; arrow indicates direction of (+) strand synthesis
   6124..6181    +  promoter       AmpR promoter (fragment): bla
   6190..7005    -  CDS            KanR: aminoglycoside phosphotransferase; aph(3')-Ia; confers resistance to kanamycin in bacteria or G418 (Geneticin®) in eukaryotes
>Addgene plasmid #245198 | pET-28b His6-TEV-SHP2-FL(D61Y) | addgene full sequence | sequence record 487881 | Addgene NGS Result
TTGAGATCCTTTTTTTCTGCGCGTAATCTGCTGCTTGCAAACAAAAAAACCACCGCTACCAGCGGTGGTT
TGTTTGCCGGATCAAGAGCTACCAACTCTTTTTCCGAAGGTAACTGGCTTCAGCAGAGCGCAGATACCAA
ATACTGTCCTTCTAGTGTAGCCGTAGTTAGGCCACCACTTCAAGAACTCTGTAGCACCGCCTACATACCT
CGCTCTGCTAATCCTGTTACCAGTGGCTGCTGCCAGTGGCGATAAGTCGTGTCTTACCGGGTTGGACTCA
AGACGATAGTTACCGGATAAGGCGCAGCGGTCGGGCTGAACGGGGGGTTCGTGCACACAGCCCAGCTTGG
AGCGAACGACCTACACCGAACTGAGATACCTACAGCGTGAGCTATGAGAAAGCGCCACGCTTCCCGAAGG
GAGAAAGGCGGACAGGTATCCGGTAAGCGGCAGGGTCGGAACAGGAGAGCGCACGAGGGAGCTTCCAGGG
GGAAACGCCTGGTATCTTTATAGTCCTGTCGGGTTTCGCCACCTCTGACTTGAGCGTCGATTTTTGTGAT
GCTCGTCAGGGGGGCGGAGCCTATGGAAAAACGCCAGCAACGCGGCCTTTTTACGGTTCCTGGCCTTTTG
CTGGCCTTTTGCTCACATGTTCTTTCCTGCGTTATCCCCTGATTCTGTGGATAACCGTATTACCGCCTTT
GAGTGAGCTGATACCGCTCGCCGCAGCCGAACGACCGAGCGCAGCGAGTCAGTGAGCGAGGAAGCGGAAG
AGCGCCTGATGCGGTATTTTCTCCTTACGCATCTGTGCGGTATTTCACACCGCAATGGTGCACTCTCAGT
ACAATCTGCTCTGATGCCGCATAGTTAAGCCAGTATACACTCCGCTATCGCTACGTGACTGGGTCATGGC
TGCGCCCCGACACCCGCCAACACCCGCTGACGCGCCCTGACGGGCTTGTCTGCTCCCGGCATCCGCTTAC
AGACAAGCTGTGACCGTCTCCGGGAGCTGCATGTGTCAGAGGTTTTCACCGTCATCACCGAAACGCGCGA
GGCAGCTGCGGTAAAGCTCATCAGCGTGGTCGTGAAGCGATTCACAGATGTCTGCCTGTTCATCCGCGTC
CAGCTCGTTGAGTTTCTCCAGAAGCGTTAATGTCTGGCTTCTGATAAAGCGGGCCATGTTAAGGGCGGTT
TTTTCCTGTTTGGTCACTGATGCCTCCGTGTAAGGGGGATTTCTGTTCATGGGGGTAATGATACCGATGA
AACGAGAGAGGATGCTCACGATACGGGTTACTGATGATGAACATGCCCGGTTACTGGAACGTTGTGAGGG
TAAACAACTGGCGGTATGGATGCGGCGGGACCAGAGAAAAATCACTCAGGGTCAATGCCAGCGCTTCGTT
AATACAGATGTAGGTGTTCCACAGGGTAGCCAGCAGCATCCTGCGATGCAGATCCGGAACATAATGGTGC
AGGGCGCTGACTTCCGCGTTTCCAGACTTTACGAAACACGGAAACCGAAGACCATTCATGTTGTTGCTCA
GGTCGCAGACGTTTTGCAGCAGCAGTCGCTTCACGTTCGCTCGCGTATCGGTGATTCATTCTGCTAACCA
GTAAGGCAACCCCGCCAGCCTAGCCGGGTCCTCAACGACAGGAGCACGATCATGCGCACCCGTGGGGCCG
CCATGCCGGCGATAATGGCCTGCTTCTCGCCGAAACGTTTGGTGGCGGGACCAGTGACGAAGGCTTGAGC
GAGGGCGTGCAAGATTCCGAATACCGCAAGCGACAGGCCGATCATCGTCGCGCTCCAGCGAAAGCGGTCC
TCGCCGAAAATGACCCAGAGCGCTGCCGGCACCTGTCCTACGAGTTGCATGATAAAGAAGACAGTCATAA
GTGCGGCGACGATAGTCATGCCCCGCGCCCACCGGAAGGAGCTGACTGGGTTGAAGGCTCTCAAGGGCAT
CGGTCGAGATCCCGGTGCCTAATGAGTGAGCTAACTTACATTAATTGCGTTGCGCTCACTGCCCGCTTTC
CAGTCGGGAAACCTGTCGTGCCAGCTGCATTAATGAATCGGCCAACGCGCGGGGAGAGGCGGTTTGCGTA
TTGGGCGCCAGGGTGGTTTTTCTTTTCACCAGTGAGACGGGCAACAGCTGATTGCCCTTCACCGCCTGGC
CCTGAGAGAGTTGCAGCAAGCGGTCCACGCTGGTTTGCCCCAGCAGGCGAAAATCCTGTTTGATGGTGGT
TAACGGCGGGATATAACATGAGCTGTCTTCGGTATCGTCGTATCCCACTACCGAGATATCCGCACCAACG
CGCAGCCCGGACTCGGTAATGGCGCGCATTGCGCCCAGCGCCATCTGATCGTTGGCAACCAGCATCGCAG
TGGGAACGATGCCCTCATTCAGCATTTGCATGGTTTGTTGAAAACCGGACATGGCACTCCAGTCGCCTTC
CCGTTCCGCTATCGGCTGAATTTGATTGCGAGTGAGATATTTATGCCAGCCAGCCAGACGCAGACGCGCC
GAGACAGAACTTAATGGGCCCGCTAACAGCGCGATTTGCTGGTGACCCAATGCGACCAGATGCTCCACGC
CCAGTCGCGTACCGTCTTCATGGGAGAAAATAATACTGTTGATGGGTGTCTGGTCAGAGACATCAAGAAA
TAACGCCGGAACATTAGTGCAGGCAGCTTCCACAGCAATGGCATCCTGGTCATCCAGCGGATAGTTAATG
ATCAGCCCACTGACGCGTTGCGCGAGAAGATTGTGCACCGCCGCTTTACAGGCTTCGACGCCGCTTCGTT
CTACCATCGACACCACCACGCTGGCACCCAGTTGATCGGCGCGAGATTTAATCGCCGCGACAATTTGCGA
CGGCGCGTGCAGGGCCAGACTGGAGGTGGCAACGCCAATCAGCAACGACTGTTTGCCCGCCAGTTGTTGT
GCCACGCGGTTGGGAATGTAATTCAGCTCCGCCATCGCCGCTTCCACTTTTTCCCGCGTTTTCGCAGAAA
CGTGGCTGGCCTGGTTCACCACGCGGGAAACGGTCTGATAAGAGACACCGGCATACTCTGCGACATCGTA
TAACGTTACTGGTTTCACATTCACCACCCTGAATTGACTCTCTTCCGGGCGCTATCATGCCATACCGCGA
AAGGTTTTGCGCCATTCGATGGTGTCCGGGATCTCGACGCTCTCCCTTATGCGACTCCTGCATTAGGAAG
CAGCCCAGTAGTAGGTTGAGGCCGTTGAGCACCGCCGCCGCAAGGAATGGTGCATGCAAGGAGATGGCGC
CCAACAGTCCCCCGGCCACGGGGCCTGCCACCATACCCACGCCGAAACAAGCGCTCATGAGCCCGAAGTG
GCGAGCCCGATCTTCCCCATCGGTGATGTCGGCGATATAGGCGCCAGCAACCGCACCTGTGGCGCCGGTG
ATGCCGGCCACGATGCGTCCGGCGTAGAGGATCGAGATCTCGATCCCGCGAAATTAATACGACTCACTAT
AGGGGAATTGTGAGCGGATAACAATTCCCCTCTAGAAATAATTTTGTTTAACTTTAAGAAGGAGATATAC
CATGGGCAGCAGCCATCATCATCATCATCACGATTACGATATCCCAACGACCGAAAACCTTTACTTCCAG
GGCCATATGACATCGCGGAGATGGTTTCACCCAAATATCACTGGTGTGGAGGCAGAAAACCTACTGTTGA
CAAGAGGAGTTGATGGCAGTTTTTTGGCAAGGCCTAGTAAAAGTAACCCTGGAGACTTCACACTTTCCGT
TAGAAGAAATGGAGCTGTCACCCACATCAAGATTCAGAACACTGGTTATTACTATGACCTGTATGGAGGG
GAGAAATTTGCCACTTTGGCTGAGTTGGTCCAGTATTACATGGAACATCACGGGCAATTAAAAGAGAAGA
ATGGAGATGTCATTGAGCTTAAATATCCTCTGAACTGTGCAGATCCTACCTCTGAAAGGTGGTTTCATGG
ACATCTCTCTGGGAAAGAAGCAGAGAAATTATTAACTGAAAAAGGAAAACATGGTAGTTTTCTTGTACGA
GAGAGCCAGAGCCACCCTGGAGATTTTGTTCTTTCTGTGCGCACTGGTGATGACAAAGGGGAGAGCAATG
ACGGCAAGTCTAAAGTGACCCATGTTATGATTCGCTGTCAGGAACTGAAATACGACGTTGGTGGAGGAGA
ACGGTTTGATTCTTTGACAGATCTTGTGGAACATTATAAGAAGAATCCTATGGTGGAAACATTGGGTACA
GTACTACAACTCAAGCAGCCCCTTAACACGACTCGTATAAATGCTGCTGAAATAGAAAGCAGAGTTCGAG
AACTAAGCAAATTAGCTGAGACCACAGATAAAGTCAAACAAGGCTTTTGGGAAGAATTTGAGACACTACA
ACAACAGGAGTGCAAACTTCTCTACAGCCGAAAAGAGGGTCAAAGGCAAGAAAACAAAAACAAAAATAGA
TATAAAAACATCCTGCCCTTTGATCATACCAGGGTTGTCCTACACGATGGTGATCCCAATGAGCCTGTTT
CAGATTACATCAATGCAAATATCATCATGCCTGAATTTGAAACCAAGTGCAACAATTCAAAGCCCAAAAA
GAGTTACATTGCCACACAAGGCTGCCTGCAAAACACGGTGAATGACTTTTGGCGGATGGTGTTCCAAGAA
AACTCCCGAGTGATTGTCATGACAACGAAAGAAGTGGAGAGAGGAAAGAGTAAATGTGTCAAATACTGGC
CTGATGAGTATGCTCTAAAAGAATATGGCGTCATGCGTGTTAGGAACGTCAAAGAAAGCGCCGCTCATGA
CTATACGCTAAGAGAACTTAAACTTTCAAAGGTTGGACAAGGGAATACGGAGAGAACGGTCTGGCAATAC
CACTTTCGGACCTGGCCGGACCACGGCGTGCCCAGCGACCCTGGGGGCGTGCTGGACTTCCTGGAGGAGG
TGCACCATAAGCAGGAGAGCATCATGGATGCAGGGCCGGTCGTGGTGCACTGCAGTGCTGGAATTGGCCG
GACAGGGACGTTCATTGTGATTGATATTCTTATTGACATCATCAGAGAGAAAGGTGTTGACTGCGATATT
GACGTTCCCAAAACCATCCAGATGGTGCGGTCTCAGAGGTCAGGGATGGTCCAGACAGAAGCACAGTACC
GATTTATCTATATGGCGGTCCAGCATTATATTGAAACACTACAGCGCAGGATTGAAGAAGAGCAGAAAAG
CAAGAGGAAAGGGCACGAATATACAAATATTAAGTATTCTCTAGCGGACCAGACGAGTGGAGATCAGAGC
CCTCTCCCGCCTTGTACTCCAACGCCACCCTGTGCAGAAATGAGAGAAGACAGTGCTAGAGTCTATGAAA
ACGTGGGCCTGATGCAACAGCAGAAAAGTTTCAGATAGGGATCCGAATTCGAGCTCCGTCGACAAGCTTG
CGGCCGCACTCGAGCACCACCACCACCACCACTGAGATCCGGCTGCTAACAAAGCCCGAAAGGAAGCTGA
GTTGGCTGCTGCCACCGCTGAGCAATAACTAGCATAACCCCTTGGGGCCTCTAAACGGGTCTTGAGGGGT
TTTTTGCTGAAAGGAGGAACTATATCCGGATTGGCGAATGGG
[124 nt withheld, positions 5643-5766]
C
[91 nt withheld, positions 5768-5858]
A
[49 nt withheld, positions 5860-5908]
CCTTTGACGTTGGAGTCCACGTTCTTT
[37 nt withheld, positions 5936-5972]
ACCCTATCTCGGTCTATTCTTTTGATTTATAAGGGATTTTGCCGATTTCGGCCTATTGGTTAAAAAATGA
GCTGATTTAACAAAAATTTAACGCGAATTTTAACAAAATATTAACGCTTACAATTTAGGTGGCACTTTTC
GGGGAAATGTGCGCGGAACCCCTATTTGTTTATTTTTCTAAATACATTCAAATATGTATCCGCTCATGAA
TTAATTCTTAGAAAAACTCATCGAGCATCAAATGAAACTGCAATTTATTCATATCAGGATTATCAATACC
ATATTTTTGAAAAAGCCGTTTCTGTAATGAAGGAGAAAACTCACCGAGGCAGTTCCATAGGATGGCAAGA
TCCTGGTATCGGTCTGCGATTCCGACTCGTCCAACATCAATACAACCTATTAATTTCCCCTCGTCAAAAA
TAAGGTTATCAAGTGAGAAATCACCATGAGTGACGACTGAATCCGGTGAGAATGGCAAAAGTTTATGCAT
TTCTTTCCAGACTTGTTCAACAGGCCAGCCATTACGCTCGTCATCAAAATCACTCGCATCAACCAAACCG
TTATTCATTCGTGATTGCGCCTGAGCGAGACGAAATACGCGATCGCTGTTAAAAGGACAATTACAAACAG
GAATCGAATGCAACCGGCGCAGGAACACTGCCAGCGCATCAACAATATTTTCACCTGAATCAGGATATTC
TTCTAATACCTGGAATGCTGTTTTCCCGGGGATCGCAGTGGTGAGTAACCATGCATCATCAGGAGTACGG
ATAAAATGCTTGATGGTCGGAAGAGGCATAAATTCCGTCAGCCAGTTTAGTCTGACCATCTCATCTGTAA
CATCATTGGCAACGCTACCTTTGCCATGTTTCAGAAACAACTCTGGCGCATCGGGCTTCCCATACAATCG
ATAGATTGTCGCACCTGATTGCCCGACATTATCGCGAGCCCATTTATACCCATATAAATCAGCATCCATG
TTGGAATTTAATCGCGGCCTAGAGCAAGACGTTTCCCGTTGAATATGGCTCATAACACCCCTTGTATTAC
TGTTTATGTAAGCAGACAGTTTTATTGTTCATGACCAAAATCCCTTAACGTGAGTTTTCGTTCCACTGAG
CGTCAGACCCCGTAGAAAAGATCAAAGGATCTTC
